Addgene plasmid #116149: pHAGE-BRAF-G466A
Purpose: Lentiviral expression of BRAF G466A
Depositing lab: Gordon Mills & Kenneth Scott. Depositing organization: Baylor College of Medicine. Publication: Systematic Functional Annotation of Somatic Mutations in Cancer. Ng PK, Li J, Jeong KJ, Shao S, Chen H, Tsang YH, Sengupta S, Wang Z, Bhavana VH, Tran R, Soewito S, Minussi DC, Moreno D, Kong K, Dogruluk T, Lu H, Gao J, Tokheim C, Zhou DC, Johnson AM, Zeng J, Ip CKM, Ju Z, Wester M, Yu S, Li Y, Vellano CP, Schultz N, Karchin R, Ding L, Lu Y, Cheung LWT, Chen K, Shaw KR, Meric-Bernstam F, Scott KL, Yi S, Sahni N, Liang H, Mills GB. Cancer Cell. 2018 Mar 12;33(3):450-462.e10. doi: 10.1016/j.ccell.2018.01.021. PubMed 29533785.
Backbone
  Vector backbone: pHAGE
  Vector type: Lentiviral
Growth in bacteria
  Bacterial resistance: Ampicillin, 100 μg/mL
  Growth temperature: 37°C
  Growth strain: Stbl3
  Copy number: High Copy
Gene/Insert
  Gene/Insert name: BRAF
  Species: H. sapiens (human)
  Mutation: G466A
  Entrez Gene: BRAF (a.k.a. B-RAF1, B-raf, BRAF-1, BRAF1, NS7, RAFB1)
  Cloning method: Gateway Cloning
Terms and licenses: Academic/Nonprofit Terms; Industry Terms: Not Available to Industry
How to cite: pHAGE-BRAF-G466A was a gift from Gordon Mills & Kenneth Scott (Addgene plasmid # 116149 ; http://n2t.net/addgene:116149 ; RRID:Addgene_116149)
