[The description below was written by a language model from this plasmid's Addgene catalogue record and the feature table of its GenBank file.]
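Description:
pHAGE-BRAF-G466A is a 10.8 kb HIV-1-based lentiviral expression plasmid that carries human BRAF with the G466A substitution, introduced into the pHAGE backbone by Gateway cloning. It is maintained in E. coli through a high-copy ColE1/pUC-type origin and a beta-lactamase gene conferring ampicillin resistance. The record lists a recombination-deficient strain (Stbl3), commonly used to keep repeat-containing lentiviral plasmids stable.

The viral portion comprises a full-length HIV-1 LTR in the upstream position (labelled "3' LTR" by the automated annotation), the Psi packaging signal, the Rev response element for Rev-dependent nuclear export of the genomic RNA, a cPPT/CTS element that aids nuclear import of the provirus, and a U3-deleted 3' LTR that makes the integrated vector self-inactivating. Within this frame, the constitutive human EF-1-alpha promoter, including its first intron, drives a bicistronic transcript. The region between the attB1 and attB2 sites begins with a Kozak consensus and corresponds to the BRAF open reading frame, although the feature table does not annotate it as a CDS. Downstream lie T3 and T7 promoter sequences, an attB4 core site and a V5 epitope tag. The record does not state whether the tag is fused in frame to BRAF. An EMCV IRES then directs translation of puromycin N-acetyltransferase, so transduced mammalian cells can be selected with puromycin, and a WPRE enhances transcript expression.

The plasmid supplies only the transfer genome, so packaging and envelope functions must be provided in trans to make virus. It was deposited with a study that systematically annotated the function of somatic cancer mutations, and it serves for stable expression of this BRAF variant in target cells.
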