LOCUS       Exported 10790 bp ds-DNA circular SYN 13-MAY-2021
DEFINITION  Lentiviral expression of BRAF G466A.
ACCESSION   .
VERSION     .
KEYWORDS    pHAGE-BRAF-G466A
SOURCE      synthetic DNA construct
  ORGANISM  synthetic DNA construct
REFERENCE   1 (bases 1 to 10790)
  AUTHORS   Ng PK, Li J, Jeong KJ, Shao S, Chen H, Tsang YH, Sengupta S, Wang Z,
            Bhavana VH, Tran R, Soewito S, Minussi DC, Moreno D, Kong K,
            Dogruluk T, Lu H, Gao J, Tokheim C, Zhou DC, Johnson AM, Zeng J, Ip
            CKM, Ju Z, Wester M, Yu S, Li Y, Vellano CP, Schultz N, Karchin R,
            Ding L, Lu Y, Cheung LWT, Chen K, Shaw KR, Meric-Bernstam F, Scott
            KL, Yi S, Sahni N, Liang H, Mills GB
  TITLE     Systematic Functional Annotation of Somatic Mutations in Cancer.
  JOURNAL   Cancer Cell. 2018 Mar 12;33(3):450-462.e10. doi:
            10.1016/j.ccell.2018.01.021.
  PUBMED    29533785
REFERENCE   2 (bases 1 to 10790)
  AUTHORS   .
  TITLE     Direct Submission
  JOURNAL   Exported May 13, 2021 from SnapGene Server 1.1.58
            http://www.snapgene.com
FEATURES             Location/Qualifiers
     source          1..10790
                     /organism="synthetic DNA construct"
                     /mol_type="other DNA"
     misc_feature    1..118
                     /label=cPPT/CTS
                     /note="central polypurine tract and central termination
                     sequence of HIV-1"
     promoter        166..1344
                     /label=EF-1-alpha promoter
                     /note="strong constitutive promoter for human elongation
                     factor EF-1-alpha"
     intron          397..1335
                     /label=EF-1-alpha intron A
                     /note="intron upstream of the start codon of human
                     EF-1-alpha"
     primer_bind     1292..1312
                     /label=EF1a-F
                     /note="Human elongation factor-1a promoter, forward primer"
     protein_bind    1364..1388
                     /gene="mutant version of attB"
                     /label=attB1
                     /bound_moiety="BP Clonase(TM)"
                     /note="recombination site for the Gateway(R) BP reaction"
     regulatory      1389..1398
                     /regulatory_class="other"
                     /note="vertebrate consensus sequence for strong initiation
                     of translation (Kozak, 1987)"
     protein_bind    complement(3693..3717)
                     /gene="mutant version of attB"
                     /label=attB2
                     /bound_moiety="BP Clonase(TM)"
                     /note="recombination site for the Gateway(R) BP reaction"
     promoter        3725..3743
                     /label=T3 promoter
                     /note="promoter for bacteriophage T3 RNA polymerase"
     primer_bind     complement(3768..3787)
                     /label=T7
                     /note="T7 promoter, forward primer"
     promoter        complement(3769..3787)
                     /label=T7 promoter
                     /note="promoter for bacteriophage T7 RNA polymerase"
     protein_bind    complement(3793..3813)
                     /gene="mutant version of attB"
                     /label=attB4
                     /bound_moiety="BP Clonase(TM)"
                     /note="core recombination site for the Gateway(R) BP
                     reaction"
     CDS             3867..3908
                     /codon_start=1
                     /product="epitope tag from simian virus 5"
                     /label=V5 tag
                     /translation="GKPIPNPLLGLDST"
     misc_feature    3929..4496
                     /label=IRES
                     /note="internal ribosome entry site (IRES) of the
                     encephalomyocarditis virus (EMCV)"
     misc_feature    3946..4498
                     /label=IRES
                     /note="internal ribosome entry site (IRES) of the
                     encephalomyocarditis virus (EMCV)"
     primer_bind     complement(4090..4107)
                     /label=IRES reverse
                     /note="IRES internal ribosome entry site, reverse primer.
                     Also called pCDH-rev"
     primer_bind     4317..4336
                     /label=IRES-F
                     /note="IRES internal ribosome entry site, forward primer"
     CDS             4510..5109
                     /codon_start=1
                     /gene="pac from Streptomyces alboniger"
                     /product="puromycin N-acetyltransferase"
                     /label=PuroR
                     /note="confers resistance to puromycin"
                     /translation="MTEYKPTVRLATRDDVPRAVRTLAAAFADYPATRHTVDPDRHIER
                     VTELQELFLTRVGLDIGKVWVADDGAAVAVWTTPESVEAGAVFAEIGPRMAELSGSRLA
                     AQQQMEGLLAPHRPKEPAWFLATVGVSPDHQGKGLGSAVVLPGVEAAERAGVPAFLETS
                     APRNLPFYERLGFTVTADVEVPEGPRTWCMTRKPGA"
     primer_bind     complement(4510..4529)
                     /label=Puro-R
                     /note="Puromycin resistance gene, reverse primer. Also
                     called puro-variant-R"
     primer_bind     5006..5026
                     /label=Puro-F
                     /note="Puromycin resistance gene, forward primer"
     misc_feature    5123..5711
                     /label=WPRE
                     /note="woodchuck hepatitis virus posttranscriptional
                     regulatory element"
     primer_bind     complement(5176..5196)
                     /label=WPRE-R
                     /note="WPRE, reverse primer"
     CDS             complement(5594..5605)
                     /codon_start=1
                     /product="Factor Xa recognition and cleavage site"
                     /label=Factor Xa site
                     /translation="IEGR"
     LTR             5786..6019
                     /label=3' LTR (Delta-U3)
                     /note="self-inactivating 3' long terminal repeat (LTR) from
                     HIV-1"
     primer_bind     complement(6138..6156)
                     /label=pBRforEco
                     /note="pBR322 vectors, upsteam of EcoRI site, forward
                     primer"
     promoter        6224..6328
                     /gene="bla"
                     /label=AmpR promoter
     CDS             6329..7189
                     /codon_start=1
                     /gene="bla"
                     /product="beta-lactamase"
                     /label=AmpR
                     /note="confers resistance to ampicillin, carbenicillin, and
                     related antibiotics"
                     /translation="MSIQHFRVALIPFFAAFCLPVFAHPETLVKVKDAEDQLGARVGYI
                     ELDLNSGKILESFRPEERFPMMSTFKVLLCGAVLSRVDAGQEQLGRRIHYSQNDLVEYS
                     PVTEKHLTDGMTVRELCSAAITMSDNTAANLLLTTIGGPKELTAFLHNMGDHVTRLDRW
                     EPELNEAIPNDERDTTMPVAMATTLRKLLTGELLTLASRQQLIDWMEADKVAGPLLRSA
                     LPAGWFIADKSGAGERGSRGIIAALGPDGKPSRIVVIYTTGSQATMDERNRQIAEIGAS
                     LIKHW"
     primer_bind     complement(6547..6566)
                     /label=Amp-R
                     /note="Ampicillin resistance gene, reverse primer"
     rep_origin      7360..7948
                     /direction=RIGHT
                     /label=ori
                     /note="high-copy-number ColE1/pMB1/pBR322/pUC origin of
                     replication"
     primer_bind     7849..7868
                     /label=pBR322ori-F
                     /note="pBR322 origin, forward primer"
     primer_bind     8102..8119
                     /label=L4440
                     /note="L4440 vector, forward primer"
     primer_bind     8211..8230
                     /label=SV40pro-F
                     /note="SV40 promoter/origin, forward primer"
     protein_bind    8359..8380
                     /label=CAP binding site
                     /bound_moiety="E. coli catabolite activator protein"
                     /note="CAP binding activates transcription in the presence
                     of cAMP."
     promoter        8395..8425
                     /label=lac promoter
                     /note="promoter for the E. coli lac operon"
     protein_bind    8433..8449
                     /label=lac operator
                     /bound_moiety="lac repressor encoded by lacI"
                     /note="The lac repressor binds to the lac operator to
                     inhibit transcription in E. coli. This inhibition can be
                     relieved by adding lactose or
                     isopropyl-beta-D-thiogalactopyranoside (IPTG)."
     primer_bind     8438..8460
                     /label=M13/pUC Reverse
                     /note="In lacZ gene"
     primer_bind     8457..8473
                     /label=M13 rev
                     /note="common sequencing primer, one of multiple similar
                     variants"
     primer_bind     8457..8473
                     /label=M13 Reverse
                     /note="In lacZ gene. Also called M13-rev"
     primer_bind     8523..8542
                     /label=EBV-rev
                     /note="SV40 polyA terminator, reverse primer"
     LTR             8734..9367
                     /label=3' LTR
                     /note="3' long terminal repeat (LTR) from HIV-1"
     misc_feature    9414..9539
                     /label=HIV-1 Psi
                     /note="packaging signal of human immunodeficiency virus
                     type 1"
     misc_feature    10036..10269
                     /label=RRE
                     /note="The Rev response element (RRE) of HIV-1 allows for
                     Rev-dependent mRNA export from the nucleus to the
                     cytoplasm."
     CDS             10454..10498
                     /codon_start=1
                     /product="antigenic peptide corresponding to amino acids
                     655 to 669 of the HIV envelope protein gp41 (Lutje Hulsik
                     et al., 2013)"
                     /label=gp41 peptide
                     /note="recognized by the 2H10 single-chain llama nanobody"
                     /translation="KNEQELLELDKWASL"
ORIGIN
        1 ttttaaaaga aaagggggga ttggggggta cagtgcaggg gaaagaatag tagacataat
       61 agcaacagac atacaaacta aagaattaca aaaacaaatt acaaaaattc aaaattttcg
      121 ggtttattac agggacagca gagatccagt ttggactagt cgtgaggctc cggtgcccgt
      181 cagtgggcag agcgcacatc gcccacagtc cccgagaagt tggggggagg ggtcggcaat
      241 tgaaccggtg cctagagaag gtggcgcggg gtaaactggg aaagtgatgt cgtgtactgg
      301 ctccgccttt ttcccgaggg tgggggagaa ccgtatataa gtgcagtagt cgccgtgaac
      361 gttctttttc gcaacgggtt tgccgccaga acacaggtaa gtgccgtgtg tggttcccgc
      421 gggcctggcc tctttacggg ttatggccct tgcgtgcctt gaattacttc cacctggctg
      481 cagtacgtga ttcttgatcc cgagcttcgg gttggaagtg ggtgggagag ttcgaggcct
      541 tgcgcttaag gagccccttc gcctcgtgct tgagttgagg cctggcctgg gcgctggggc
      601 cgccgcgtgc gaatctggtg gcaccttcgc gcctgtctcg ctgctttcga taagtctcta
      661 gccatttaaa atttttgatg acctgctgcg acgctttttt tctggcaaga tagtcttgta
      721 aatgcgggcc aagatctgca cactggtatt tcggtttttg gggccgcggg cggcgacggg
      781 gcccgtgcgt cccagcgcac atgttcggcg aggcggggcc tgcgagcgcg gccaccgaga
      841 atcggacggg ggtagtctca agctggccgg cctgctctgg tgcctggcct cgcgccgccg
      901 tgtatcgccc cgccctgggc ggcaaggctg gcccggtcgg caccagttgc gtgagcggaa
      961 agatggccgc ttcccggccc tgctgcaggg agctcaaaat ggaggacgcg gcgctcggga
     1021 gagcgggcgg gtgagtcacc cacacaaagg aaaagggcct ttccgtcctc agccgtcgct
     1081 tcatgtgact ccacggagta ccgggcgccg tccaggcacc tcgattagtt ctcgagcttt
     1141 tggagtacgt cgtctttagg ttggggggag gggttttatg cgatggagtt tccccacact
     1201 gagtgggtgg agactgaagt taggccagct tggcacttga tgtaattctc cttggaattt
     1261 gccctttttg agtttggatc ttggttcatt ctcaagcctc agacagtggt tcaaagtttt
     1321 tttcttccat ttcaggtgtc gtgaagcggc cctgcagata tcaacaagtt tgtacaaaaa
     1381 agcaggcacc atggcggcgc tgagcggtgg cggtggtggc ggcgcggagc cgggccaggc
     1441 tctgttcaac ggggacatgg agcccgaggc cggcgccggc gccggcgccg cggcctcttc
     1501 ggctgcggac cctgccattc cggaggaggt gtggaatatc aaacaaatga ttaagttgac
     1561 acaggaacat atagaggccc tattggacaa atttggtggg gagcataatc caccatcaat
     1621 atatctggag gcctatgaag aatacaccag caagctagat gcactccaac aaagagaaca
     1681 acagttattg gaatctctgg ggaacggaac tgatttttct gtttctagct ctgcatcaat
     1741 ggataccgtt acatcttctt cctcttctag cctttcagtg ctaccttcat ctctttcagt
     1801 ttttcaaaat cccacagatg tggcacggag caaccccaag tcaccacaaa aacctatcgt
     1861 tagagtcttc ctgcccaaca aacagaggac agtggtacct gcaaggtgtg gagttacagt
     1921 ccgagacagt ctaaagaaag cactgatgat gagaggtcta atcccagagt gctgtgctgt
     1981 ttacagaatt caggatggag agaagaaacc aattggttgg gacactgata tttcctggct
     2041 tactggagaa gaattgcatg tggaagtgtt ggagaatgtt ccacttacaa cacacaactt
     2101 tgtacgaaaa acgtttttca ccttagcatt ttgtgacttt tgtcgaaagc tgcttttcca
     2161 gggtttccgc tgtcaaacat gtggttataa atttcaccag cgttgtagta cagaagttcc
     2221 actgatgtgt gttaattatg accaacttga tttgctgttt gtctccaagt tctttgaaca
     2281 ccacccaata ccacaggaag aggcgtcctt agcagagact gccctaacat ctggatcatc
     2341 cccttccgca cccgcctcgg actctattgg gccccaaatt ctcaccagtc cgtctccttc
     2401 aaaatccatt ccaattccac agcccttccg accagcagat gaagatcatc gaaatcaatt
     2461 tgggcaacga gaccgatcct catcagctcc caatgtgcat ataaacacaa tagaacctgt
     2521 caatattgat gacttgatta gagaccaagg atttcgtggt gatggaggat caaccacagg
     2581 tttgtctgct accccccctg cctcattacc tggctcacta actaacgtga aagccttaca
     2641 gaaatctcca ggacctcagc gagaaaggaa gtcatcttca tcctcagaag acaggaatcg
     2701 aatgaaaaca cttggtagac gggactcgag tgatgattgg gagattcctg atgggcagat
     2761 tacagtggga caaagaattg gatctgcatc atttggaaca gtctacaagg gaaagtggca
     2821 tggtgatgtg gcagtgaaaa tgttgaatgt gacagcacct acacctcagc agttacaagc
     2881 cttcaaaaat gaagtaggag tactcaggaa aacacgacat gtgaatatcc tactcttcat
     2941 gggctattcc acaaagccac aactggctat tgttacccag tggtgtgagg gctccagctt
     3001 gtatcaccat ctccatatca ttgagaccaa atttgagatg atcaaactta tagatattgc
     3061 acgacagact gcacagggca tggattactt acacgccaag tcaatcatcc acagagacct
     3121 caagagtaat aatatatttc ttcatgaaga cctcacagta aaaataggtg attttggtct
     3181 agctacagtg aaatctcgat ggagtgggtc ccatcagttt gaacagttgt ctggatccat
     3241 tttgtggatg gcaccagaag tcatcagaat gcaagataaa aatccataca gctttcagtc
     3301 agatgtatat gcatttggaa ttgttctgta tgaattgatg actggacagt taccttattc
     3361 aaacatcaac aacagggacc agataatttt tatggtggga cgaggatacc tgtctccaga
     3421 tctcagtaag gtacggagta actgtccaaa agccatgaag agattaatgg cagagtgcct
     3481 caaaaagaaa agagatgaga gaccactctt tccccaaatt ctcgcctcta ttgagctgct
     3541 ggcccgctca ttgccaaaaa ttcaccgcag tgcatcagaa ccctccttga atcgggctgg
     3601 tttccaaaca gaggatttta gtctatatgc ttgtgcttct ccaaaaacac ccatccaggc
     3661 agggggatat ggtgcgtttc ctgtccacta gaacccagct ttcttgtaca aagtggtgat
     3721 atccaattaa ccctcactaa aggtattaga gagaaattgt agagattccc tatagtgagt
     3781 cgtattacca cccaactttt ctatacaaag tggttgatat ccagcacagt ggcggccgct
     3841 cgagtctaga gggcccgcgg ttcgaaggta agcctatccc taaccctctc ctcggtctcg
     3901 attctacgcg taccggttag taatgagatc cctccccccc ccctaacgtt actggccgaa
     3961 gccgcttgga ataaggccgg tgtgcgtttg tctatatgtt attttccacc atattgccgt
     4021 cttttggcaa tgtgagggcc cggaaacctg gccctgtctt cttgacgagc attcctaggg
     4081 gtctttcccc tctcgccaaa ggaatgcaag gtctgttgaa tgtcgtgaag gaagcagttc
     4141 ctctggaagc ttcttgaaga caaacaacgt ctgtagcgac cctttgcagg cagcggaacc
     4201 ccccacctgg cgacaggtgc ctctgcggcc aaaagccacg tgtataagat acacctgcaa
     4261 aggcggcaca accccagtgc cacgttgtga gttggatagt tgtggaaaga gtcaaatggc
     4321 tctcctcaag cgtattcaac aaggggctga aggatgccca gaaggtaccc cattgtatgg
     4381 gatctgatct ggggcctcgg tgcacatgct ttacatgtgt ttagtcgagg ttaaaaaaac
     4441 gtctaggccc cccgaaccac ggggacgtgg ttttcctttg aaaaacacga tgataatatg
     4501 gccacacata tgaccgagta caagcccacg gtgcgcctcg ccacccgcga cgacgtcccc
     4561 agggccgtac gcaccctcgc cgccgcgttc gccgactacc ccgccacgcg ccacaccgtc
     4621 gatccggacc gccacatcga gcgggtcacc gagctgcaag aactcttcct cacgcgcgtc
     4681 gggctcgaca tcggcaaggt gtgggtcgcg gacgacggcg ccgcggtggc ggtctggacc
     4741 acgccggaga gcgtcgaagc gggggcggtg ttcgccgaga tcggcccgcg catggccgag
     4801 ttgagcggtt cccggctggc cgcgcagcaa cagatggaag gcctcctggc gccgcaccgg
     4861 cccaaggagc ccgcgtggtt cctggccacc gtcggcgtct cgcccgacca ccagggcaag
     4921 ggtctgggca gcgccgtcgt gctccccgga gtggaggcgg ccgagcgcgc cggggtgccc
     4981 gccttcctgg agacctccgc gccccgcaac ctccccttct acgagcggct cggcttcacc
     5041 gtcaccgccg acgtcgaggt gcccgaagga ccgcgcacct ggtgcatgac ccgcaagccc
     5101 ggtgcctaaa tcgatagatc ctaatcaacc tctggattac aaaatttgtg aaagattgac
     5161 tggtattctt aactatgttg ctccttttac gctatgtgga tacgctgctt taatgccttt
     5221 gtatcatgct attgcttccc gtatggcttt cattttctcc tccttgtata aatcctggtt
     5281 gctgtctctt tatgaggagt tgtggcccgt tgtcaggcaa cgtggcgtgg tgtgcactgt
     5341 gtttgctgac gcaaccccca ctggttgggg cattgccacc acctgtcagc tcctttccgg
     5401 gactttcgct ttccccctcc ctattgccac ggcggaactc atcgccgcct gccttgcccg
     5461 ctgctggaca ggggctcggc tgttgggcac tgacaattcc gtggtgttgt cggggaaatc
     5521 atcgtccttt ccttggctgc tcgcctgtgt tgccacctgg attctgcgcg ggacgtcctt
     5581 ctgctacgtc ccttcggccc tcaatccagc ggaccttcct tcccgcggcc tgctgccggc
     5641 tctgcggcct cttccgcgtc ttcgccttcg ccctcagacg agtcggatct ccctttgggc
     5701 cgcctccccg cctgagatcc tttaagacca atgacttaca aggcagctgt agatcttagc
     5761 cactttttaa aagaaaaggg gggactggaa gggctaattc actcccaacg aagacaagat
     5821 ctgctttttg cttgtactgg gtctctctgg ttagaccaga tctgagcctg ggagctctct
     5881 ggctaactag ggaacccact gcttaagcct caataaagct tgccttgagt gcttcaagta
     5941 gtgtgtgccc gtctgttgtg tgactctggt aactagagat ccctcagacc cttttagtca
     6001 gtgtggaaaa tctctagcag tagtagttca tgtcatctta ttattcagta tttataactt
     6061 gcaaagaaat gaatatcaga gagtgagagg cccgggttaa ttaaggaaag ggctagatca
     6121 ttcttgaaga cgaaagggcc tcgtgatacg cctattttta taggttaatg tcatgataat
     6181 aatggtttct tagacgtcag gtggcacttt tcggggaaat gtgcgcggaa cccctatttg
     6241 tttatttttc taaatacatt caaatatgta tccgctcatg agacaataac cctgataaat
     6301 gcttcaataa tattgaaaaa ggaagagtat gagtattcaa catttccgtg tcgcccttat
     6361 tccctttttt gcggcatttt gccttcctgt ttttgctcac ccagaaacgc tggtgaaagt
     6421 aaaagatgct gaagatcagt tgggtgcacg agtgggttac atcgaactgg atctcaacag
     6481 cggtaagatc cttgagagtt ttcgccccga agaacgtttt ccaatgatga gcacttttaa
     6541 agttctgcta tgtggcgcgg tattatcccg tgttgacgcc gggcaagagc aactcggtcg
     6601 ccgcatacac tattctcaga atgacttggt tgagtactca ccagtcacag aaaagcatct
     6661 tacggatggc atgacagtaa gagaattatg cagtgctgcc ataaccatga gtgataacac
     6721 tgcggccaac ttacttctga caacgatcgg aggaccgaag gagctaaccg cttttttgca
     6781 caacatgggg gatcatgtaa ctcgccttga tcgttgggaa ccggagctga atgaagccat
     6841 accaaacgac gagcgtgaca ccacgatgcc tgtagcaatg gcaacaacgt tgcgcaaact
     6901 attaactggc gaactactta ctctagcttc ccggcaacaa ttaatagact ggatggaggc
     6961 ggataaagtt gcaggaccac ttctgcgctc ggcccttccg gctggctggt ttattgctga
     7021 taaatctgga gccggtgagc gtgggtctcg cggtatcatt gcagcactgg ggccagatgg
     7081 taagccctcc cgtatcgtag ttatctacac gacggggagt caggcaacta tggatgaacg
     7141 aaatagacag atcgctgaga taggtgcctc actgattaag cattggtaac tgtcagacca
     7201 agtttactca tatatacttt agattgattt aaaacttcat ttttaattta aaaggatcta
     7261 ggtgaagatc ctttttgata atctcatgac caaaatccct taacgtgagt tttcgttcca
     7321 ctgagcgtca gaccccgtag aaaagatcaa aggatcttct tgagatcctt tttttctgcg
     7381 cgtaatctgc tgcttgcaaa caaaaaaacc accgctacca gcggtggttt gtttgccgga
     7441 tcaagagcta ccaactcttt ttccgaaggt aactggcttc agcagagcgc agataccaaa
     7501 tactgttctt ctagtgtagc cgtagttagg ccaccacttc aagaactctg tagcaccgcc
     7561 tacatacctc gctctgctaa tcctgttacc agtggctgct gccagtggcg ataagtcgtg
     7621 tcttaccggg ttggactcaa gacgatagtt accggataag gcgcagcggt cgggctgaac
     7681 ggggggttcg tgcacacagc ccagcttgga gcgaacgacc tacaccgaac tgagatacct
     7741 acagcgtgag ctatgagaaa gcgccacgct tcccgaaggg agaaaggcgg acaggtatcc
     7801 ggtaagcggc agggtcggaa caggagagcg cacgagggag cttccagggg gaaacgcctg
     7861 gtatctttat agtcctgtcg ggtttcgcca cctctgactt gagcgtcgat ttttgtgatg
     7921 ctcgtcaggg gggcggagcc tatggaaaaa cgccagcaac gcggcctttt tacggttcct
     7981 ggccttttgc tggccttttg ctcacatgtt ctttcctgcg ttatcccctg attctgtgga
     8041 taaccgtatt accgcctttg agtgagctga taccgctcgc cgcagccgaa cgaccgagcg
     8101 cagcgagtca gtgagcgagg aagcggaaga gcgcccaata cgcaaaccgc ctctccccgc
     8161 gcgttggccg attcattaat gcagcaagct catggctgac taattttttt tatttatgca
     8221 gaggccgagg ccgcctcggc ctctgagcta ttccagaagt agtgaggagg cttttttgga
     8281 ggcctaggct tttgcaaaaa gctccccgtg gcacgacagg tttcccgact ggaaagcggg
     8341 cagtgagcgc aacgcaatta atgtgagtta gctcactcat taggcacccc aggctttaca
     8401 ctttatgctt ccggctcgta tgttgtgtgg aattgtgagc ggataacaat ttcacacagg
     8461 aaacagctat gacatgatta cgaatttcac aaataaagca tttttttcac tgcattctag
     8521 ttgtggtttg tccaaactca tcaatgtatc ttatcatgtc tggatcaact ggataactca
     8581 agctaaccaa aatcatccca aacttcccac cccataccct attaccactg ccaattacct
     8641 gtggtttcat ttactctaaa cctgtgattc ctctgaatta ttttcatttt aaagaaattg
     8701 tatttgttaa atatgtacta caaacttagt agttggaagg gctaattcac tcccaaagaa
     8761 gacaagatat ccttgatctg tggatctacc acacacaagg ctacttccct gattagcaga
     8821 actacacacc agggccaggg gtcagatatc cactgacctt tggatggtgc tacaagctag
     8881 taccagttga gccagataag gtagaagagg ccaataaagg agagaacacc agcttgttac
     8941 accctgtgag cctgcatggg atggatgacc cggagagaga agtgttagag tggaggtttg
     9001 acagccgcct agcatttcat cacgtggccc gagagctgca tccggagtac ttcaagaact
     9061 gctgatatcg agcttgctac aagggacttt ccgctgggga ctttccaggg aggcgtggcc
     9121 tgggcgggac tggggagtgg cgagccctca gatcctgcat ataagcagct gctttttgcc
     9181 tgtactgggt ctctctggtt agaccagatc tgagcctggg agctctctgg ctaactaggg
     9241 aacccactgc ttaagcctca ataaagcttg ccttgagtgc ttcaagtagt gtgtgcccgt
     9301 ctgttgtgtg actctggtaa ctagagatcc ctcagaccct tttagtcagt gtggaaaatc
     9361 tctagcagtg gcgcccgaac agggacttga aagcgaaagg gaaaccagag gagctctctc
     9421 gacgcaggac tcggcttgct gaagcgcgca cggcaagagg cgaggggcgg cgactggtga
     9481 gtacgccaaa aattttgact agcggaggct agaaggagag agatgggtgc gagagcgtca
     9541 gtattaagcg ggggagaatt agatcgcgat gggaaaaaat tcggttaagg ccagggggaa
     9601 agaaaaaata taaattaaaa catatagtat gggcaagcag ggagctagaa cgattcgcag
     9661 ttaatcctgg cctgttagaa acatcagaag gctgtagaca aatactggga cagctacaac
     9721 catcccttca gacaggatca gaagaactta gatcattata taatacagta gcaaccctct
     9781 attgtgtgca tcaaaggata gagataaaag acaccaagga agctttagac aagatagagg
     9841 aagagcaaaa caaaagtaag accaccgcac agcaagcggc cggccgctga tcttcagacc
     9901 tggaggagga gatatgaggg acaattggag aagtgaatta tataaatata aagtagtaaa
     9961 aattgaacca ttaggagtag cacccaccaa ggcaaagaga agagtggtgc agagagaaaa
    10021 aagagcagtg ggaataggag ctttgttcct tgggttcttg ggagcagcag gaagcactat
    10081 gggcgcagcg tcaatgacgc tgacggtaca ggccagacaa ttattgtctg gtatagtgca
    10141 gcagcagaac aatttgctga gggctattga ggcgcaacag catctgttgc aactcacagt
    10201 ctggggcatc aagcagctcc aggcaagaat cctggctgtg gaaagatacc taaaggatca
    10261 acagctcctg gggatttggg gttgctctgg aaaactcatt tgcaccactg ctgtgccttg
    10321 gaatgctagt tggagtaata aatctctgga acagatttgg aatcacacga cctggatgga
    10381 gtgggacaga gaaattaaca attacacaag cttaatacac tccttaattg aagaatcgca
    10441 aaaccagcaa gaaaagaatg aacaagaatt attggaatta gataaatggg caagtttgtg
    10501 gaattggttt aacataacaa attggctgtg gtatataaaa ttattcataa tgatagtagg
    10561 aggcttggta ggtttaagaa tagtttttgc tgtactttct atagtgaata gagttaggca
    10621 gggatattca ccattatcgt ttcagaccca cctcccaacc ccgaggggac ccgacaggcc
    10681 cgaaggaata gaagaagaag gtggagagag agacagagac agatccattc gattagtgaa
    10741 cggatctcga cggtatcgcc gaattcacaa atggcagtat tcatccacaa
//
