>Addgene plasmid #116149 | pHAGE-BRAF-G466A | depositor partial sequence | sequence record 219022 | insert
ATGGCGGCGCTGAGCGGTGGCGGTGGTGGCGGCGCGGAGCCGGGCCAGGCTCTGTTCAACGGGGACATGG
AGCCCGAGGCCGGCGCCGGCGCCGGCGCCGCGGCCTCTTCGGCTGCGGACCCTGCCATTCCGGAGGAGGT
GTGGAATATCAAACAAATGATTAAGTTGACACAGGAACATATAGAGGCCCTATTGGACAAATTTGGTGGG
GAGCATAATCCACCATCAATATATCTGGAGGCCTATGAAGAATACACCAGCAAGCTAGATGCACTCCAAC
AAAGAGAACAACAGTTATTGGAATCTCTGGGGAACGGAACTGATTTTTCTGTTTCTAGCTCTGCATCAAT
GGATACCGTTACATCTTCTTCCTCTTCTAGCCTTTCAGTGCTACCTTCATCTCTTTCAGTTTTTCAAAAT
CCCACAGATGTGGCACGGAGCAACCCCAAGTCACCACAAAAACCTATCGTTAGAGTCTTCCTGCCCAACA
AACAGAGGACAGTGGTACCTGCAAGGTGTGGAGTTACAGTCCGAGACAGTCTAAAGAAAGCACTGATGAT
GAGAGGTCTAATCCCAGAGTGCTGTGCTGTTTACAGAATTCAGGATGGAGAGAAGAAACCAATTGGTTGG
GACACTGATATTTCCTGGCTTACTGGAGAAGAATTGCATGTGGAAGTGTTGGAGAATGTTCCACTTACAA
CACACAACTTTGTACGAAAAACGTTTTTCACCTTAGCATTTTGTGACTTTTGTCGAAAGCTGCTTTTCCA
GGGTTTCCGCTGTCAAACATGTGGTTATAAATTTCACCAGCGTTGTAGTACAGAAGTTCCACTGATGTGT
GTTAATTATGACCAACTTGATTTGCTGTTTGTCTCCAAGTTCTTTGAACACCACCCAATACCACAGGAAG
AGGCGTCCTTAGCAGAGACTGCCCTAACATCTGGATCATCCCCTTCCGCACCCGCCTCGGACTCTATTGG
GCCCCAAATTCTCACCAGTCCGTCTCCTTCAAAATCCATTCCAATTCCACAGCCCTTCCGACCAGCAGAT
GAAGATCATCGAAATCAATTTGGGCAACGAGACCGATCCTCATCAGCTCCCAATGTGCATATAAACACAA
TAGAACCTGTCAATATTGATGACTTGATTAGAGACCAAGGATTTCGTGGTGATGGAGGATCAACCACAGG
TTTGTCTGCTACCCCCCCTGCCTCATTACCTGGCTCACTAACTAACGTGAAAGCCTTACAGAAATCTCCA
GGACCTCAGCGAGAAAGGAAGTCATCTTCATCCTCAGAAGACAGGAATCGAATGAAAACACTTGGTAGAC
GGGACTCGAGTGATGATTGGGAGATTCCTGATGGGCAGATTACAGTGGGACAAAGAATTGGATCTGCATC
ATTTGGAACAGTCTACAAGGGAAAGTGGCATGGTGATGTGGCAGTGAAAATGTTGAATGTGACAGCACCT
ACACCTCAGCAGTTACAAGCCTTCAAAAATGAAGTAGGAGTACTCAGGAAAACACGACATGTGAATATCC
TACTCTTCATGGGCTATTCCACAAAGCCACAACTGGCTATTGTTACCCAGTGGTGTGAGGGCTCCAGCTT
GTATCACCATCTCCATATCATTGAGACCAAATTTGAGATGATCAAACTTATAGATATTGCACGACAGACT
GCACAGGGCATGGATTACTTACACGCCAAGTCAATCATCCACAGAGACCTCAAGAGTAATAATATATTTC
TTCATGAAGACCTCACAGTAAAAATAGGTGATTTTGGTCTAGCTACAGTGAAATCTCGATGGAGTGGGTC
CCATCAGTTTGAACAGTTGTCTGGATCCATTTTGTGGATGGCACCAGAAGTCATCAGAATGCAAGATAAA
AATCCATACAGCTTTCAGTCAGATGTATATGCATTTGGAATTGTTCTGTATGAATTGATGACTGGACAGT
TACCTTATTCAAACATCAACAACAGGGACCAGATAATTTTTATGGTGGGACGAGGATACCTGTCTCCAGA
TCTCAGTAAGGTACGGAGTAACTGTCCAAAAGCCATGAAGAGATTAATGGCAGAGTGCCTCAAAAAGAAA
AGAGATGAGAGACCACTCTTTCCCCAAATTCTCGCCTCTATTGAGCTGCTGGCCCGCTCATTGCCAAAAA
TTCACCGCAGTGCATCAGAACCCTCCTTGAATCGGGCTGGTTTCCAAACAGAGGATTTTAGTCTATATGC
TTGTGCTTCTCCAAAAACACCCATCCAGGCAGGGGGATATGGTGCGTTTCCTGTCCACTAG
